Addgene plasmid #89070: pJK148-Pnmt41-GBP-mCherry(N)-leu1+
Purpose: (Empty Backbone) genomic GBP-mCherry epitope N-terminal tagging at leu1+ locus in S. pombe
Depositing lab: Quanwen Jin. Depositing organization: Xiamen University. Publication: Facile manipulation of protein localization in fission yeast through GBP-GFP binding. Chen YH, Wang GY, Hao HC, Chao CJ, Wang Y, Jin QW. J Cell Sci. 2017 Jan 12. pii: jcs.198457. doi: 10.1242/jcs.198457. PubMed 28082423.
Backbone
  Vector backbone: pJK148
  Vector type: Yeast Expression ; genomic integration in S. pombe
  Selectable markers: leu1+
  Tag / fusion protein: GBP-mCherry (N terminal on backbone)
Growth in bacteria
  Bacterial resistance: Ampicillin, 50 μg/mL
  Growth temperature: 37°C
  Growth strain: DH5alpha
  Copy number: Unknown
Gene/Insert
  Gene/Insert name: None
  Tag / fusion protein: GBP-mCherry (N terminal on backbone)
Terms and licenses: Academic/Nonprofit Terms; Industry Terms: Not Available to Industry
How to cite: pJK148-Pnmt41-GBP-mCherry(N)-leu1+ was a gift from Quanwen Jin (Addgene plasmid # 89070 ; http://n2t.net/addgene:89070 ; RRID:Addgene_89070)
