[The description below was written by a language model from this plasmid's Addgene catalogue record and pLannotate feature annotations shown in this document.]
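Description:
pJK148-Pnmt41-GBP-mCherry(N)-leu1+ is an empty-backbone integrating vector for the fission yeast Schizosaccharomyces pombe, built on pJK148. It is designed to express a protein of interest with an N-terminal GBP-mCherry tag from the leu1+ locus. It is propagated in E. coli through a high-copy ColE1/pUC-type origin with ampicillin resistance (AmpR with its bla promoter). It also retains pBluescript-style elements: an f1 origin, lacZα and lac promoter/operator remnants, and flanking T7 and T3 promoters. No yeast replication origin is annotated, consistent with its catalogued use for genomic integration. The yeast marker is the S. pombe leu1 gene, encoding 3-isopropylmalate dehydrogenase. It serves as the selectable marker and presumably also as the homology for targeting the plasmid to the leu1 locus. Adjacent apc10 fragments appear to be flanking genomic sequence carried along with the leu1 fragment.

The expression cassette is driven by an nmt1-family thiamine-repressible promoter. The annotation software labels it as wild-type nmt1, but the construct name specifies Pnmt41, the attenuated, medium-strength variant. Immediately downstream is a roughly 350 bp coding segment scored as a fragment of vsfGFP-0. This segment most likely corresponds to the GFP-binding protein (GBP), since vsfGFP-0 is itself a GFP fused to a GFP-binding nanobody. It is followed by a full mCherry coding sequence. No insert is present, and about 1 kb between mCherry and the T3 promoter is unannotated. The record does not state the cloning sites or the terminator. A gene cloned in frame after mCherry yields a GBP-mCherry fusion that is visible by red fluorescence and binds GFP-tagged proteins. This allows proteins to be tethered or relocalised in fission yeast through the GBP-GFP interaction.
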