Features (pLannotate 1.2.2; 20 found; start..end, strand, type, name):
    137..186     +  misc_feature   bom (fragment): basis of mobility region from pBR322
    307..1419    +  CDS            leu1: LEU3_SCHPO - Experimental evidence at protein level: Swiss-Prot protein existence level 1. Catalyzes the oxidation of 3-carboxy-2-hydroxy-4- methylpentanoate (3-isopropylmalate) to 3-carboxy-4-methyl-2- oxopentanoate. The product decarboxylates to 4-methyl-2 oxopentanoate. From Schizosaccharomyces pombe (strain 972 / ATCC 24843) (Fission yeast).
   1848..1919    -  CDS            apc10 (fragment): APC10_SCHPO - Experimental evidence at protein level: Swiss-Prot protein existence level 1. Component of the anaphase-promoting complex/cyclosome (APC/C), a cell cycle-regulated E3 ubiquitin-protein ligase complex that controls progression through mitosis and the G1 phase of the cell cycle. The APC/C is thought to confer substrate specificity and, in the presence of ubiquitin-conjugating E2 enzymes, it catalyzes the formation of protein-ubiquitin conjugates that are subsequently degraded by the 26S proteasome. Acts as a positive regulator of the anaphase promoting complex (APC)-cyclosome. Invo
   1978..2253    -  CDS            apc10 (fragment): APC10_SCHPO - Experimental evidence at protein level: Swiss-Prot protein existence level 1. Component of the anaphase-promoting complex/cyclosome (APC/C), a cell cycle-regulated E3 ubiquitin-protein ligase complex that controls progression through mitosis and the G1 phase of the cell cycle. The APC/C is thought to confer substrate specificity and, in the presence of ubiquitin-conjugating E2 enzymes, it catalyzes the formation of protein-ubiquitin conjugates that are subsequently degraded by the 26S proteasome. Acts as a positive regulator of the anaphase promoting complex (APC)-cyclosome. Invo
   2253..2303    +  misc_feature   bom (fragment): basis of mobility region from pBR322
   2331..2759    -  rep_origin     f1 ori (sequence partly withheld): f1 bacteriophage origin of replication; arrow indicates direction of (+) strand synthesis
   2763..2918    -  CDS            lacZα (fragment): LacZα fragment of β-galactosidase; lacZ fragment
   2926..2944    +  promoter       T7 promoter: promoter for bacteriophage T7 RNA polymerase
   2989..4143    +  promoter       nmt1 promoter: wild-type nmt1 promoter from Schizosaccharomyces pombe, conferring strong thiamine-repressible expression
   4148..4495    +  CDS            vsfGFP-0 (fragment): vsfGFP-0 is a basic (constitutively fluorescent) green fluorescent protein published in 2015, derived from Aequorea victoria. It has low acid sensitivity.
   4502..5209    +  CDS            mCherry: mCherry is a basic (constitutively fluorescent) red fluorescent protein published in 2004, derived from Discosoma sp.. It is reported to be a very rapidly-maturing monomer with low acid sensitivity.
   6251..6269    -  promoter       T3 promoter: promoter for bacteriophage T3 RNA polymerase
   6314..6330    -  protein_bind   lac operator: The lac repressor binds to the lac operator to inhibit transcription in E. coli. This inhibition can be relieved by adding lactose or isopropyl-β-D-thiogalactopyranoside (IPTG). lac repressor encoded by lacI
   6338..6368    -  promoter       lac promoter: promoter for the E. coli lac operon
   6383..6404    -  protein_bind   CAP binding site: CAP binding activates transcription in the presence of cAMP. E. coli catabolite activator protein
   6417..6509    -  CDS            lacI (fragment): lac repressor; lacI; The lac repressor binds to the lac operator to inhibit transcription in E. coli. This inhibition can be relieved by adding lactose or isopropyl-β-D-thiogalactopyranoside (IPTG).
   6692..7280    -  rep_origin     ori: high-copy-number ColE1/pMB1/pBR322/pUC origin of replication
   7451..8311    -  CDS            AmpR: β-lactamase; bla; confers resistance to ampicillin, carbenicillin, and related antibiotics
   8312..8416    -  promoter       AmpR promoter: bla
   8511..35      +  CDS            rop (fragment) (across the origin): Rop protein, which maintains plasmids at low copy number; rop
>Addgene plasmid #89070 | pJK148-Pnmt41-GBP-mCherry(N)-leu1+ | addgene full sequence | sequence record 181135 | Addgene NGS Result
TCGCGCGTTTCGGTGATGACGGTGAAAACCTCTGACACATGCAGCTCCCGGAGACGGTCACAGCTTGTCT
GTAAGCGGATGCCGGGAGCAGACAAGCCCGTCAGGGCGCGTCAGCGGGTGTTGGCGGGTGTCGGGGCTGG
CTTAACTATGCGGCATCAGAGCAGATTGTACTGAGAGTGCACCATACGATATCCCAATCTGTAGTATAAA
AAGTGCAACAGTGTTGAGTTTCCCGAAACCAGGCATTTTTGCGGTAGGGTCTGAAACTTTCACGAAACCA
TTTCACAACAAAACTTCTTCAACAACATGTGTGCAAAGAAAATCGTCGTCTTACCAGGAGACCATATTGG
CCCTGAAATTGTTGCTTCTGCCTTGGAGGTTTTGAAAGTCGTTGAGAAGAAGCGACCTGAGTTAAAACTC
GAGTTTGAAGAACACAAGATTGGAGGTGCCTCTATTGATGCCTATGGAACCCCTTTGACTGACGAGACTG
TGAAGGCTTGTTTGGAAGCTGACGGTGTTCTTTTGGGTGCCGTTGGTGGTCCTGAATGGACCAACCCCAA
TTGTCGTCCTGAGCAAGGTTTATTGAAGCTTCGTAAGAGTATGGGTGTTTGGGCCAACCTTCGACCTTGC
AACTTTGCCAGCAAGTCTTTAGTCAAGTACAGCCCTTTGAAGCCTGAAATCGTTGAAGGTGTCGATTTTT
GTGTTGTACGAGAACTTACTGGAGGTTGTTACTTTGGTGAGCGCACTGAGGACAACGGATCGGGTTATGC
TATGGACACTTGGCCTTACAGTTTGGAAGAAGTTTCTCGTATTGCTCGTTTGGCTGCTTGGTTAGCTGAA
ACTTCCAACCCTCCTGCTCCCGTCACATTACTCGACAAAGCTAATGTTTTGGCAACTTCTCGTCTTTGGC
GCAAGACTGTAGCTAAGATTTTTAAGGAGGAATATCCTCACCTTACCTTAAAAAACCAGCTCATTGACTC
CGCAGCCATGCTTTTGGTCAAGAGCCCTCGTACACTTAACGGTGTTGTTTTGACTGACAACTTGTTTGGT
GACATTATTTCAGATGAGGCTTCTGTCATTCCTGGTAGCTTGGGCCTTTTGCCTTCTGCCTCCCTTTCCG
GTGTGGTAGGAAAATCAGAAGAAAAGGTTCATTGTTTGGTTGAGCCCATTCACGGTAGCGCTCCCGATAT
CGCTGGCAAGGGCATTGTTAATCCTGTTGGTACAATTTTATCTGCTTCCCTTCTCCTTCGTTATGGTTTG
AATGCTCCTAAGGAGGCTGAAGCTATCGAAGCCGCCGTACGCAAGGTCTTGGATGATACTTCAATTGGTG
GACGTGGTCTTTATACTCGCGATTTGGGAGGTGAGGCTTCTACCGCTGATATTACTAAGGCTGTTGTTGA
AGAACTTGAAAAAATTTTGTAATAGGGTTTAATGTAGAATAAATTCACATGATTTGATTTGACCTAATTT
TTATTGATTAATTGTGTCGCATATTTATTATCGTTAAAAATGCAATTGACAAAAGCGTAAATTTTAAGGC
TCTAATGTTTTTTCTTTTGGTATGTTATAGTCAAGCAAAGATGTATTAAGTTGCAAAAGCATGGAATTGA
TTTACGACATCCGTTCAACTTTATGACCGAGTTGTCGCTGTGTACTTACTCTTTTTTTACTATGAAAAGT
TTCAAACATAATATCATTAATTATTTCTTTTTAAACGAAGTAACCTGTAACATAAATAATAGGGGAAAAG
AAGAAAAAAACCATAAAAATTCGAGAACGTAACAATTATTATTGTAACGATGACAACCCGATTCTTTGAG
AGAGCCAGAGACATGACTTTTGCATTACCGTAATTGGTTTCTACTTATGAATTGTAAACTTGTGTAGGGA
ATTTCATCCACAGCTATCGCGGGCTGCTCTCTGCATCAGTGTTAGCACATTTTATATTAATGAAGATTTT
GCTATGCAAAATACGTACATTTCTGGCGCATATATTTTTATCAAACGAACATGACTATCCTTTCCACTTT
GATGGTTCGCAAGTATTTTGATTTGTATTAAATGCACATCTAACAAGCCATTTCGCCCAAAATCACCAAC
TGGCACATGTACCCAACCAGTTAGTTCCTCGACTTGAACTGTTGTAACAATTTCCAAATCTTGAAACCCT
GTCCCAGCTGATATTCGCAAAGTACTGGGAGTATAAGATTCATCAAGGGTGTATTGAAGGTACATACTCA
CATACTTAATCGATGCGGTGTGAAATACCGCACAGATGCGTAAGGAGAAAATACCGCATCAGGAAATTGT
AAGCGTTAATATTTTGTTAAAATTCGCGTTAAATTTTTGTTAAATCAGCTCATTTTTTAACCAATAGGCC
GAAATCGGCAAAATCCCTTATAAATCAAAAGAATAGACCGAGATAGGGT
[37 nt withheld, positions 2430-2466]
AAAGAACGTGGACTCCAACGTCAAAGG
[49 nt withheld, positions 2494-2542]
T
[91 nt withheld, positions 2544-2634]
G
[124 nt withheld, positions 2636-2759]
CCATTCGCCATTCAGGCTGCGCAACTGTTGGGAAGGGCGATCGGTGCGGGCCTCTTCGCTATTACGCCAG
CTGGCGAAAGGGGGATGTGCTGCAAGGCGATTAAGTTGGGTAACGCCAGGGTTTTCCCAGTCACGACGTT
GTAAAACGACGGCCAGTGAGCGCGCGTAATACGACTCACTATAGGGCGAATTGGCTGCAGGCGATCGACT
CTAGAGGATCAGAAAATTATCGCCATAAAAGACAGAATAAGTCATCAGCGGTTGTTTCATTTCCTATATT
TTTTTTTTATTTTTTTATTTTTTAATAAGGGAAAATTTAACGTCTAAGGATACAGAAGATTGTTAGCACA
TTAAAGTAATAAAGGCTTAAGTAGTAAGTGCCTTAGCATGTTATTGTATTTCAAAGGACATAATCTAAAA
TAATAACAATATCATTTCTCACAAGTTATTCAATTTTCTTTTTTTTTTCTAATAATATCAAGAATGTATT
ATTTGTTTGACATAAGTCAACTAATTTATTTAATATGCTGGATTAATCTTGCAGACATGTAAATTAACAA
GTTTTAGTCAAATAACGTTGAAGTTTCAATGAACTCAAATAATTTCTCTTTTTTTTTATATAACCATAAT
CTGATTTATATTTTCCGCAGGGATCAACTGAAGTTATGACATTTGGATTGGATCACTTATAACCTTGGTC
GCCAAATAATACAAAAATCAGCGTTATAAAACAAAGAAGGTTTTTGTTAAGAAATTAATCCTCTTTCTTG
ATAAGAAAGTTGAACCGAAATTGCAGATACTGATATATGAAAATAATACCCACAATTTTGGGAATAGCGC
AAGCCTCAATTTAAACAATAGGTGAGGACACATGATAATGACCTCAATGATTGTTAGAAGAAAAGAGCCT
CATTACAAAATCGAAAAATGAATGGTTGGGTACAAGTTTCCAAAACATGGTAAAGTGGACTTTGCGTATG
AGACGTAAATAGAAAAAAACACTTGTTATATGTTTTCTAGAATTATTGTTGTCTCTTTATGGTTGGATGA
TGCAAAATAGTAATTTCGGTTAGTTGCTGTAAAACACCACGAGACAAATAGATATGGATATTTATTAAAT
CAGGAAAAACGTAACTCTCGGCTACTGGATGGTTCAGTCACCCAACGATTACTGGGGAGAGAAAACAGGG
CAAAAGCAAAGCTTAAAGGAATCCGATTGTCATTCGGCAATGTGCAGCGAAACTAAAAACCGGATAATGG
ACCTGTTAATCGAAACATTGAAGATAAAGGAAGAGGAATCCTGGCATATCATCAATTGAATAAGTTGAAT
TAATTATTTCAATCTCATTCTCACTTTCTGACTTATAGTCGCTTTGTTAAATCATATGATGGCTGATGTC
CAACTGGTGGAGTCTGGTGGCGCTTTGGTGCAGCCAGGTGGCTCTCTGCGTTTGTCCTGTGCCGCTTCTG
GCTTCCCAGTGAACCGCTATTCCATGCGCTGGTATCGCCAGGCTCCAGGCAAAGAGCGTGAGTGGGTAGC
CGGTATGTCCAGCGCGGGTGATCGTAGCTCCTATGAAGACTCCGTGAAGGGCCGTTTCACCATCAGCCGT
GACGATGCCCGTAACACGGTGTATCTGCAAATGAACAGCTTGAAACCTGAAGATACGGCCGTGTATTACT
GTAATGTGAACGTGGGCTTCGAGTATTGGGGCCAAGGCACCCAGGTCACCGTCTCCTCTAGCATGGTGAG
CAAGGGCGAGGAGGATAACATGGCCATCATCAAGGAGTTCATGCGCTTCAAGGTGCACATGGAGGGCTCC
GTGAACGGCCACGAGTTCGAGATCGAGGGCGAGGGCGAGGGCCGCCCCTATGAGGGCACCCAGACCGCCA
AGCTGAAGGTGACCAAGGGTGGCCCCCTGCCCTTCGCCTGGGACATCCTGTCCCCTCAGTTCATGTACGG
CTCCAAGGCCTACGTGAAGCACCCCGCCGACATCCCCGACTACTTGAAGCTGTCCTTCCCCGAGGGCTTC
AAGTGGGAGCGCGTGATGAACTTCGAGGACGGCGGCGTGGTGACCGTGACCCAGGACTCCTCCCTGCAGG
ACGGCGAGTTCATCTACAAGGTGAAGCTGCGCGGCACCAACTTCCCCTCCGACGGCCCCGTAATGCAGAA
GAAGACAATGGGCTGGGAGGCCTCCTCCGAGCGGATGTACCCCGAGGACGGCGCCCTGAAGGGCGAGATC
AAGCAGAGGCTGAAGCTGAAGGACGGTGGCCACTACGACGCTGAGGTCAAGACCACCTACAAGGCCAAGA
AGCCCGTGCAGCTGCCCGGCGCCTACAACGTCAACATCAAGTTGGACATCACCTCTCACAACGAGGACTA
CACCATCGTGGAACAGTACGAACGCGCCGAGGGCCGCCACTCCACCGGCGCCATGGACGAGCTGTACAAG
GTCGACAAGATCTCTCGAGGATCCATGGGGTAAAAGGAATGTCTCCCTTGCCAGTACTGCTAGGGTTTTT
CTTTCAAACTATGGAAGCCCATTCAAGCTGCATATTACGATTTTGTTTTTCGCTTTTAGAAAGTGGTTTA
GATGAGATAATAGAAAAATTCTTGATCTCCGACAACGAGTACTTTTATTTTTTTTGCTAATCACTTTACT
CAATATTAGCTCGAAATCGTAGAAACGTAGACGGGTGCGGGATACCGAGTGGTGTAGTTAAGAATTTTTA
TAAACCACGTGGCCCAAAAATATGAACCCAAAACGTTTATACATGAGTATACTTTAAGAAGGCTATACCC
CTTCGTGTTAGATGTAGTTTTAGCTACCCAACCCGAGTCTATGAGCTTGACTTCAGATGTAGAAGGCATT
AAATCGTTTTGAATATTAATTAAAAAACGATGAAAATTAAATATTTAAAAGCAATCATACGCTGAAAATT
TAGTGCTGTGGCTAATCCTTCAACATGGAAATGCCATAAAAGTGACTTTGACAAAAAAAAAGTATATACA
GGTAGTAAACTCATCTACTTCATTGACTTTGTTTACAGCATGTGGAAGGAGGAATATTTATTGCTAAATC
GTAGTTTAACATTCAATAAGTAATACTATTGAAATTCGACAAGATTGGCCGCATGGATGAAAAAGAGGCA
TTTTGCTTTGGGAGAATTAGTCCAAATTAGAACTGAAAAAAAAAACTTTACGAGGCAAAAATGTCGGATT
GAGATCGTAAAAGTTCGCTCGTCGTCTTTTGCTTTGTGATTGTTTTCATGGATACATCTTGCTGGATATT
TAAATTTTAGTACTATGTATAAGATATTCTATAAATGTTTTATCACCCAAACCTGTTAGCGCCTTCTTAA
TTCTATTCAATCTGGCTTTTGCTCTGAGACTACTTCTTGGACTTTCACTACTTGTTAGTTATACGGAATT
TGTGTAATTAGAAGTGAAATAATCCTTTCTATTAGTAATGCGAGCTCCGCAGCTTTTGTTCCCTTTAGTG
AGGGTTAATTGCGCGCTTGGCGTAATCATGGTCATAGCTGTTTCCTGTGTGAAATTGTTATCCGCTCACA
ATTCCACACAACATACGAGCCGGAAGCATAAAGTGTAAAGCCTGGGGTGCCTAATGAGTGAGCTAACTCA
CATTAATTGCGTTGCGCTCACTGCCCGCTTTCCAGTCGGGAAACCTGTCGTGCCAGCTGCATTAATGAAT
CGGCCAACGCGCGGGGAGAGGCGGTTTGCGTATTGGGCGCTCTTCCGCTTCCTCGCTCACTGACTCGCTG
CGCTCGGTCGTTCGGCTGCGGCGAGCGGTATCAGCTCACTCAAAGGCGGTAATACGGTTATCCACAGAAT
CAGGGGATAACGCAGGAAAGAACATGTGAGCAAAAGGCCAGCAAAAGGCCAGGAACCGTAAAAAGGCCGC
GTTGCTGGCGTTTTTCCATAGGCTCCGCCCCCCTGACGAGCATCACAAAAATCGACGCTCAAGTCAGAGG
TGGCGAAACCCGACAGGACTATAAAGATACCAGGCGTTTCCCCCTGGAAGCTCCCTCGTGCGCTCTCCTG
TTCCGACCCTGCCGCTTACCGGATACCTGTCCGCCTTTCTCCCTTCGGGAAGCGTGGCGCTTTCTCATAG
CTCACGCTGTAGGTATCTCAGTTCGGTGTAGGTCATTCGCTCCAAGCTGGGCTGTGTGCACGAACCCCCC
GTTCAGCCCGACCGCTGCGCCTTATCCGGTAACTATCGTCTTGAGTCCAACCCGGTAAGACACGACTTAT
CGCCACTGGCAGCAGCCACTGGTAACAGGATTAGCAGAGCGAGGTATGTAGGCGGTGCTACAGAGTTCTT
GAAGTGGTGGCCTAACTACGGCTACACTAGAAGAACAGTATTTGGTATCTGCGCTCTGCTGAAGCCAGTT
ACCTTCGGAAAAAGAGTTGGTAGCTCTTGATCCGGCAAACAAACCACCGCTGGTAGCGGTGGTTTTTTTG
TTTGCAAGCAGCAGATTACGCGCAGAAAAAAAGGATCTCAAGAAGATCCTTTGATCTTTTCTACGGGGTC
TGACGCTCAGTGGAACGAAAACTCACGTTAAGGGATTTTGGTCATGAGATTATCAAAAAGGATCTTCACC
TAGATCCTTTTAAATTAAAAATGAAGTTTTAAATCAATCTAAAGTATATATGAGTAAACTTGGTCTGACA
GTTACCAATGCTTAATCAGTGAGGCACCTATCTCAGCGATCTGTCTATTTCGTTCATCCATAGTTGCCTG
ACTCCCCGTCGTGTAGATAACTACGATACGGGAGGGCTTACCATCTGGCCCCAGTGCTGCAATGATACCG
CGAGACCCACGCTCACCGGCTCCAGATTTATCAGCAATAAACCAGCCAGCCGGAAGGGCCGAGCGCAGAA
GTGGTCCTGCAACTTTATCCGCCTCCATCCAGTCTATTAATTGTTGCCGGGAAGCTAGAGTAAGTAGTTC
GCCAGTTAATAGTTTGCGCAACGTTGTTGCCATTGCTACAGGCATCGTGGTGTCACGCTCGTCGTTTGGT
ATGGCTTCATTCAGCTCCGGTTCCCAACGATCAAGGCGAGTTACATGATCCCCCATGTTGTGCAAAAAAG
CGGTTAGCTCCTTCGGTCCTCCGATCGTTGTCAGAAGTAAGTTGGCCGCAGTGTTATCACTCATGGTTAT
GGCAGCACTGCATAATTCTCTTACTGTCATGCCATCCGTAAGATGCTTTTCTGTGACTGGTGAGTACTCA
ACCAAGTCATTCTGAGAATAGTGTATGCGGCGACCGAGTTGCTCTTGCCCGGCGTCAATACGGGATAATA
CCGCGCCACATAGCAGAACTTTAAAAGTGCTCATCATTGGAAAACGTTCTTCGGGGCGAAAACTCTCAAG
GATCTTACCGCTGTTGAGATCCAGTTCGATGTAACCCACTCGTGCACCCAACTGATCTTCAGCATCTTTT
ACTTTCACCAGCGTTTCTGGGTGAGCAAAAACAGGAAGGCAAAATGCCGCAAAAAAGGGAATAAGGGCGA
CACGGAAATGTTGAATACTCATACTCTTCCTTTTTCAATATTATTGAAGCATTTATCAGGGTTATTGTCT
CATGAGCGGATACATATTTGAATGTATTTAGAAAAATAAACAAATAGGGGTTCCGCGCACATTTCCCCGA
AAAGTGCCACCTGACGTCTAAGAAACCATTATTATCATGACATTAACCTATAAAAATAGGCGTATCACGA
GGCCCTTTCGTC
